Addgene plasmid #196801: pGG-PIP63
Purpose: Contains PAD4 promoter
Depositing lab: Marc Somssich. Depositing organization: University of Melbourne. Publication: Resolving spatially distinct phytohormone response zones in Arabidopsis thaliana roots colonized by Fusarium oxysporum. Calabria J, Wang L, Rast-Somssich MI, Chen HW, Watt M, Persson S, Andersen TG, Idnurm A, Somssich M. J Exp Bot. 2025 Jan 17:erae516. doi: 10.1093/jxb/erae516. PubMed 39823275.
Backbone
  Vector backbone: pGGA000
  Total vector size (bp): 4277
  Vector type: GreenGate (GG) Entry Vector
Growth in bacteria
  Bacterial resistance: Ampicillin, 100 μg/mL
  Growth temperature: 37°C
  Growth strain: DH5alpha
  Copy number: High Copy
Gene/Insert
  Gene/Insert name: PHYTOALEXIN DEFICIENT 4 (alt names: PAD4; AT3G52430)
  Species: A. thaliana (mustard weed)
  Insert size (bp): 1596
  Entrez Gene: PAD4 (a.k.a. AT3G52430, ARABIDOPSIS PHYTOALEXIN DEFICIENT 4, ATPAD4, PHYTOALEXIN DEFICIENT 4)
Terms and licenses: Academic/Nonprofit Terms; Industry Terms: Not Available to Industry
Depositor comments: Please visit https://doi.org/10.1101/2022.12.20.521292 for bioRxiv preprint.
How to cite: pGG-PIP63 was a gift from Marc Somssich (Addgene plasmid # 196801 ; http://n2t.net/addgene:196801 ; RRID:Addgene_196801)
