[The description below was written by a language model from this plasmid's Addgene catalogue record and pLannotate feature annotations shown in this document.]
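Description:
pGG-PIP63 is a GreenGate entry vector built on the pGGA000 backbone, the module class used in the GreenGate Golden Gate cloning system to supply the promoter position of a plant expression cassette. It is a small, high-copy E. coli plasmid of about 4.3 kb (the catalogue lists 4,277 bp; the sequenced record is 4,282 nt). It is propagated through a ColE1/pUC-type origin and selected with ampicillin via the bla β-lactamase gene under its own promoter. The remaining annotated backbone features are remnants of a standard cloning vector: a CAP binding site, lac promoter and operator, fragments of lacI, lacZα, rop and the pBR322 bom region, and opposing SP6 and T7 phage promoters that flank the cloning site.

The payload is a 1,596 bp insert from Arabidopsis thaliana, recorded as PHYTOALEXIN DEFICIENT 4 (PAD4, AT3G52430). The stated purpose makes clear that this is the PAD4 promoter region rather than the coding sequence. The automated feature table does not annotate the insert, but the unannotated stretch between the SP6 and T7 promoters matches its expected size and position. The type IIS sites and overhangs that define the GreenGate module are also not annotated.

As an entry module, the plasmid has no plant selection marker or T-DNA borders. It is meant to be combined with other GreenGate modules (tags, coding sequence or reporter, terminator, resistance cassette) in a destination vector, giving constructs driven by PAD4 regulatory sequence. The associated publication concerns spatially distinct phytohormone response zones in Arabidopsis roots colonized by Fusarium oxysporum, which suggests use in transcriptional reporters for defence-related signalling, though the record does not give the downstream constructs.
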