Features (pLannotate 1.2.2; 12 found; start..end, strand, type, name):
     96..200     +  promoter       AmpR promoter: bla
    201..1061    +  CDS            AmpR: β-lactamase; bla; confers resistance to ampicillin, carbenicillin, and related antibiotics
   1232..1820    +  rep_origin     ori: high-copy-number ColE1/pMB1/pBR322/pUC origin of replication
   2003..2095    +  CDS            lacI (fragment): lac repressor; lacI; The lac repressor binds to the lac operator to inhibit transcription in E. coli. This inhibition can be relieved by adding lactose or isopropyl-β-D-thiogalactopyranoside (IPTG).
   2108..2129    +  protein_bind   CAP binding site: CAP binding activates transcription in the presence of cAMP. E. coli catabolite activator protein
   2144..2174    +  promoter       lac promoter: promoter for the E. coli lac operon
   2182..2198    +  protein_bind   lac operator: The lac repressor binds to the lac operator to inhibit transcription in E. coli. This inhibition can be relieved by adding lactose or isopropyl-β-D-thiogalactopyranoside (IPTG). lac repressor encoded by lacI
   2212..2230    +  promoter       SP6 promoter: promoter for bacteriophage SP6 RNA polymerase
   3869..3887    -  promoter       T7 promoter: promoter for bacteriophage T7 RNA polymerase
   3889..4041    +  CDS            lacZα (fragment): LacZα fragment of β-galactosidase; lacZ fragment
   4047..4146    -  misc_feature   bom (fragment): basis of mobility region from pBR322
   4248..1       -  CDS            rop (fragment) (across the origin): Rop protein, which maintains plasmids at low copy number; rop
>Addgene plasmid #196801 | pGG-PIP63 | addgene full sequence | sequence record 395319 | Addgene NGS Result
GACGAAAGGGCCTCGTGATACGCCTATTTTTATAGGTTAATGTCATGATAATAATGGTTTCTTAGACGTC
AGGTGGCACTTTTCGGGGAAATGTGCGCGGAACCCCTATTTGTTTATTTTTCTAAATACATTCAAATATG
TATCCGCTCATGAGACAATAACCCTGATAAATGCTTCAATAATATTGAAAAAGGAAGAGTATGAGTATTC
AACATTTCCGTGTCGCCCTTATTCCCTTTTTTGCGGCATTTTGCCTTCCTGTTTTTGCTCACCCAGAAAC
GCTGGTGAAAGTAAAAGATGCTGAAGATCAGTTGGGTGCACGAGTGGGTTACATCGAACTGGATCTCAAC
AGCGGTAAGATCCTTGAGAGTTTTCGCCCCGAAGAACGTTTTCCAATGATGAGCACTTTTAAAGTTCTGC
TATGTGGCGCGGTATTATCCCGTATTGACGCCGGGCAAGAGCAACTCGGTCGCCGCATACACTATTCTCA
GAATGACTTGGTTGAGTACTCACCAGTCACAGAAAAGCATCTTACGGATGGCATGACAGTAAGAGAATTA
TGCAGTGCTGCCATAACCATGAGTGATAACACTGCGGCCAACTTACTTCTGACAACGATCGGAGGACCGA
AGGAGCTAACCGCTTTTTTGCACAACATGGGGGATCATGTAACTCGCCTTGATCGTTGGGAACCGGAGCT
GAATGAAGCCATACCAAACGACGAGCGTGACACCACGATGCCTGTAGCAATGGCAACAACGTTGCGCAAA
CTATTAACTGGCGAACTACTTACTCTAGCTTCCCGGCAACAATTAATAGACTGGATGGAGGCGGATAAAG
TTGCAGGACCACTTCTGCGCTCGGCCCTTCCGGCTGGCTGGTTTATTGCTGATAAATCTGGAGCCGGTGA
GCGTGGCTCTCGAGGTATCATTGCAGCACTGGGGCCAGATGGTAAGCCCTCCCGTATCGTAGTTATCTAC
ACGACGGGGAGTCAGGCAACTATGGATGAACGAAATAGACAGATCGCTGAGATAGGTGCCTCACTGATTA
AGCATTGGTAACTGTCAGACCAAGTTTACTCATATATACTTTAGATTGATTTAAAACTTCATTTTTAATT
TAAAAGGATCTAGGTGAAGATCCTTTTTGATAATCTCATGACCAAAATCCCTTAACGTGAGTTTTCGTTC
CACTGAGCGTCAGACCCCGTAGAAAAGATCAAAGGATCTTCTTGAGATCCTTTTTTTCTGCGCGTAATCT
GCTGCTTGCAAACAAAAAAACCACCGCTACCAGCGGTGGTTTGTTTGCCGGATCAAGAGCTACCAACTCT
TTTTCCGAAGGTAACTGGCTTCAGCAGAGCGCAGATACCAAATACTGTTCTTCTAGTGTAGCCGTAGTTA
GGCCACCACTTCAAGAACTCTGTAGCACCGCCTACATACCTCGCTCTGCTAATCCTGTTACCAGTGGCTG
CTGCCAGTGGCGATAAGTCGTGTCTTACCGGGTTGGACTCAAGACGATAGTTACCGGATAAGGCGCAGCG
GTCGGGCTGAACGGGGGGTTCGTGCACACAGCCCAGCTTGGAGCGAACGACCTACACCGAACTGAGATAC
CTACAGCGTGAGCTATGAGAAAGCGCCACGCTTCCCGAAGGGAGAAAGGCGGACAGGTATCCGGTAAGCG
GCAGGGTCGGAACAGGAGAGCGCACGAGGGAGCTTCCAGGGGGAAACGCCTGGTATCTTTATAGTCCTGT
CGGGTTTCGCCACCTCTGACTTGAGCGTCGATTTTTGTGATGCTCGTCAGGGGGGCGGAGCCTATGGAAA
AACGCCAGCAACGCGGCCTTTTTACGGTTCCTGGCCTTTTGCTGGCCTTTTGCTCACATGTTCTTTCCTG
CGTTATCCCCTGATTCTGTGGATAACCGTATTACCGCCTTTGAGTGAGCTGATACCGCTCGCCGCAGCCG
AACGACCGAGCGCAGCGAGTCAGTGAGCGAGGAAGCGGAAGAGCGCCCAATACGCAAACCGCCTCTCCCC
GCGCGTTGGCCGATTCATTAATGCAGCTGGCACGACAGGTTTCCCGACTGGAAAGCGGGCAGTGAGCGCA
ACGCAATTAATGTGAGTTAGCTCACTCATTAGGCACCCCAGGCTTTACACTTTATGCTTCCGGCTCGTAT
GTTGTGTGGAATTGTGAGCGGATAACAATTTCACACGAGCTATTTAGGTGACACTATAGAAGTGAAGCTT
GGTCTCAACCTAATTAGGGTTTTATCAGATTAAAGAGATTTACTGATTTCAATCCATTTCATGTAACTGA
TGAATCCATGTGTTCTTAATCATAACAGTTTGAGCAATTTCTTTTGAGTCATGATCGTTTATTTGTCATC
AATTTTTGGAAAAGTCTGCTATATTGAATCTGTTATTGTAGTTCAATCGCATAACAGAATCATTAATCTA
ATCAATATTCATACATGATTTGTTACACCGTTTTTCGTATTTTGTATAAAGTTTCGAGCTGTATTATTAA
GGTGGAAGAAGAGATTAGGAATCCGATAAGTACTTAAATTGTTTTAAGTTATGATTCGATTATACGTATC
TCTTGAAAAGAAGCATGTTAGAGCAAAATATCAAACTTGACAATTACAAGATTGCTTTATAGATAAAGCA
GATTAGCTAAATAAGTATAGGGAGACGATAACATGTGGTGATACAAAGATGTGTCAGATTGATTGTTTAA
CATCATTTAGTTGAGAAAACTTTGGACGACGACTGACTTCATCATATGAGAAAACACCAAGAAAATGTAC
TACTAGTCTCTAATGGAGAGACTTGGTTATAGAAGTTCATTGTTTAATTTGAATATTTACTCCAATTCAG
GAAAATATCAAAACCAGAAAATTACATGAAAATTACTATAGATGGTAGCTTTGCAATGATTATTGTCCGG
TTGGATAGTTTCATTGACATTTAGGATTCAGATTATCTCTTTTATCATTATCAGTTTGTTAAGGCAAGAG
TTTTCTAATACATGCTTAAGTCCTAATCATCAGATATTTCTTCTTCAAACCTTTTTTGTTTTGTTTTGAT
AATTTGCCCCATTTTGTACTCTAGGTTTTTCCACAAAGATCCCAAACAGAGATTAAAAGATGACAATGGC
ATGGACCTTTCAATGCTTTGTTTTTTTGTTAAATTAGATATAAACCTTTCCAAACAGTAAATTATCAAAT
TCATTAACAAGTATCTATATCTCTCTAGTAGAGGTAGACCACAACTTAAAAATCTCCTCAAGTCATGGTG
GGTCTAACTTGTAGGACTTATATGGGCCAAATTGTATAACTATATCATGTTAAGCTGAAACTGAAAGTAA
TTGGTTCCTTTTAAAAGCTTAGCCAAAAAAACTTCAAAATGTCTGAGTCAAATGTAGGTTGATTTCTCTG
CAATTTCCATGAAAGATAGATAGATAAACTCTTACCAAAGTTTCTGCATATCAAAAGTTGTCAATTTATG
CTCAAGTCTAAACCATTCCGATTACATAGGATCACATGCTTTGATTCGCATTTTCTTCTACTATATATTT
ACATATTTTTTTGTCCTCTACACACAATGATTAAAAAATGAGAATGGACCTACCTTTCACAGCATTTCTT
TATTATTATTTTATAAAACCAGTACAATTTTACTAAATTATGATGTTAAAGTAAGAGACTTTGAAGAAGA
CGACTTAGCAAAGACCAAAACCAAGAAATTACATAGGAACAAGCCAAGAAGATACATAGATAATTTCTTT
TTGCTTGTAATATATTTACAACTTCATAAACATCATCGTTCTGCAACTCTCTACTCGATATCCAATCAAC
ATGAGACCGAATTCTCGCCCTATAGTGAGTCGTATTACCTGGCCGTCGTTTTACAACGTCGTGACTGGGA
AAACCCTGGCGTTACCCAACTTAATCGCCTTGCAGCACATCCCCCTTTCGCCAGCTGGCGTAATAGCGAA
GAGGCCCGCACCGATCGCCCTTCCCAACAGTTGCGCAGCCTGAATGGCGAATGGCGCCTGATGCGGTATT
TTCTCCTTACGCATCTGTGCGGTATTTCACACCGCATATGGTGCACTCTCAGTACAATCTGCTCTGATGC
CGCATAGTTAAGCCAGCCCCGACACCCGCCAACACCCGCTGACGCGCCCTGACGGGCTTGTCTGCTCCCG
GCATCCGCTTACAGACAAGCTGTGACCGTCTCCGGGAGCTGCATGTGTCAGAGGTTTTCACCGTCATCAC
CGAAACGCGCGA
